Addgene plasmid #68395: V48 ELP
Purpose: Elastin-like polypeptide (VPGxG) with 48 repeats of valine guest residue
Depositing lab: Andrew MacKay. Depositing organization: University of Southern California. Publication: Biodegradation of elastin-like polypeptide nanoparticles. Shah M, Hsueh PY, Sun G, Chang HY, Janib SM, MacKay JA. Protein Sci. 2012 Jun;21(6):743-50. doi: 10.1002/pro.2063. Epub 2012 May 14. PubMed 22434766.
Backbone
  Vector backbone: PET25b+
  Backbone manufacturer: Novagen
  Backbone size w/o insert (bp): 5547
  Total vector size (bp): 6205
  Vector type: Bacterial Expression
Growth in bacteria
  Bacterial resistance: Ampicillin, 100 μg/mL
  Growth temperature: 37°C
  Growth strain: Top10
  Copy number: Unknown
Gene/Insert
  Gene/Insert name: V48 ELP (alt names: valine repeat; elastin-like polypeptide; G(VPGVG)48Y)
  Species: Synthetic
  Insert size (bp): 750
  Promoter: T7
  Cloning method: Restriction Enzyme; 5′ cloning site NdeI (not destroyed); 3′ cloning site BamHI (not destroyed)
  Sequencing primers: 5′ T7; 3′ T7term
Terms and licenses: Academic/Nonprofit Terms; Industry Terms: Not Available to Industry
How to cite: V48 ELP was a gift from Andrew MacKay (Addgene plasmid # 68395 ; http://n2t.net/addgene:68395 ; RRID:Addgene_68395)
