[The description below was written by a language model from this plasmid's Addgene catalogue record and pLannotate feature annotations shown in this document.]
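Description:
V48 ELP is a bacterial expression plasmid built on the Novagen pET25b(+) backbone that encodes a synthetic elastin-like polypeptide, G(VPGVG)48Y, in which valine occupies the guest position of all 48 VPGxG pentapeptide repeats. The roughly 750 bp insert was cloned between NdeI and BamHI, both retained. In the 6,205 bp sequence it falls in the unannotated stretch between the T7 gene 10 ribosome binding site and the downstream vector tags, since the annotation tool did not recognise the repetitive synthetic coding region. Using NdeI at the start codon would normally replace the backbone's N-terminal leader, and no such leader appears in the feature table.

Expression is driven by a T7 promoter followed by a lac operator and ends at the T7 terminator. The plasmid also carries lacI under its own promoter, so transcription is repressed until IPTG induction in a host that supplies T7 RNA polymerase. An HSV epitope tag and a His-tag segment lie downstream of the insert, but the record does not say whether they are in frame. The stated product name, ending in tyrosine, suggests the polypeptide is made untagged. Propagation in E. coli relies on a pBR322-type origin accompanied by bom and rop, with ampicillin selection through β-lactamase. An f1 origin allows single-stranded DNA production. The tetracycline-resistance fragments and the small predicted ORF are nonfunctional backbone remnants.

ELPs are known for reversible temperature-dependent phase separation, and the associated publication concerns biodegradation of ELP nanoparticles. This is consistent with the plasmid's use for recombinant production of the V48 polypeptide as a biomaterial or comparison polymer.
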