Features (pLannotate 1.2.2; 19 found; start..end, strand, type, name):
     12..467     +  rep_origin     f1 ori (sequence partly withheld): f1 bacteriophage origin of replication; arrow indicates direction of (+) strand synthesis
    494..598     +  promoter       AmpR promoter: bla
    599..1459    +  CDS            AmpR: β-lactamase; bla; confers resistance to ampicillin, carbenicillin, and related antibiotics
   1630..2218    +  rep_origin     ori: high-copy-number ColE1/pMB1/pBR322/pUC origin of replication
   2404..2546    -  misc_feature   bom: basis of mobility region from pBR322
   2648..2839    -  CDS            rop: Rop protein, which maintains plasmids at low copy number; rop
   2856..3236    +  CDS            YPB1_ECOLX: Protein predicted: Swiss-Prot protein existence level 4. From Escherichia coli.
   3308..3599    -  CDS            TcR (fragment): tetracycline efflux protein; tet; confers resistance to tetracycline
   3614..3635    -  protein_bind   CAP binding site: CAP binding activates transcription in the presence of cAMP. E. coli catabolite activator protein
   3648..4730    -  CDS            lacI: lac repressor; lacI; The lac repressor binds to the lac operator to inhibit transcription in E. coli. This inhibition can be relieved by adding lactose or isopropyl-β-D-thiogalactopyranoside (IPTG).
   4731..4808    -  promoter       lacI promoter: lacI
   4816..5095    -  CDS            TcR (fragment): tetracycline efflux protein; tet; confers resistance to tetracycline
   5117..5135    +  promoter       T7 promoter: promoter for bacteriophage T7 RNA polymerase
   5136..5160    +  protein_bind   lac operator: The lac repressor binds to the lac operator to inhibit transcription in E. coli. This inhibition can be relieved by adding lactose or isopropyl-β-D-thiogalactopyranoside (IPTG). lac repressor encoded by lacI
   5176..5196    +  RBS            RBS: efficient ribosome binding site from bacteriophage T7 gene 10 (Olins and Rangwala, 1989)
   6010..6042    +  CDS            HSV tag: HSV (herpes simplex virus) epitope tag
   6049..6066    +  CDS            9xHis (fragment): 9xHis affinity tag
   6076..6125    +  CDS            SET1 (fragment): solubility-enhancement tag derived from T7 phage gene 10B
   6133..6180    +  terminator     T7 terminator: transcription terminator for bacteriophage T7 RNA polymerase
>Addgene plasmid #68395 | V48 ELP | depositor full sequence | sequence record 120391 | V48 ELP inside PET25b+ backbone
TGGCGAATGGG
[124 nt withheld, positions 12-135]
C
[91 nt withheld, positions 137-227]
A
[49 nt withheld, positions 229-277]
CCTTTGACGTTGGAGTCCACGTTCTTT
[37 nt withheld, positions 305-341]
ACCCTATCTCGGTCTATTCTTTTGATTTATAAGGGATTTTGCCGATTTCGGCCTATTGGTTAAAAAATGA
GCTGATTTAACAAAAATTTAACGCGAATTTTAACAAAATATTAACGTTTACAATTTCAGGTGGCACTTTT
CGGGGAAATGTGCGCGGAACCCCTATTTGTTTATTTTTCTAAATACATTCAAATATGTATCCGCTCATGA
GACAATAACCCTGATAAATGCTTCAATAATATTGAAAAAGGAAGAGTATGAGTATTCAACATTTCCGTGT
CGCCCTTATTCCCTTTTTTGCGGCATTTTGCCTTCCTGTTTTTGCTCACCCAGAAACGCTGGTGAAAGTA
AAAGATGCTGAAGATCAGTTGGGTGCACGAGTGGGTTACATCGAACTGGATCTCAACAGCGGTAAGATCC
TTGAGAGTTTTCGCCCCGAAGAACGTTTTCCAATGATGAGCACTTTTAAAGTTCTGCTATGTGGCGCGGT
ATTATCCCGTATTGACGCCGGGCAAGAGCAACTCGGTCGCCGCATACACTATTCTCAGAATGACTTGGTT
GAGTACTCACCAGTCACAGAAAAGCATCTTACGGATGGCATGACAGTAAGAGAATTATGCAGTGCTGCCA
TAACCATGAGTGATAACACTGCGGCCAACTTACTTCTGACAACGATCGGAGGACCGAAGGAGCTAACCGC
TTTTTTGCACAACATGGGGGATCATGTAACTCGCCTTGATCGTTGGGAACCGGAGCTGAATGAAGCCATA
CCAAACGACGAGCGTGACACCACGATGCCTGCAGCAATGGCAACAACGTTGCGCAAACTATTAACTGGCG
AACTACTTACTCTAGCTTCCCGGCAACAATTAATAGACTGGATGGAGGCGGATAAAGTTGCAGGACCACT
TCTGCGCTCGGCCCTTCCGGCTGGCTGGTTTATTGCTGATAAATCTGGAGCCGGTGAGCGTGGGTCTCGC
GGTATCATTGCAGCACTGGGGCCAGATGGTAAGCCCTCCCGTATCGTAGTTATCTACACGACGGGGAGTC
AGGCAACTATGGATGAACGAAATAGACAGATCGCTGAGATAGGTGCCTCACTGATTAAGCATTGGTAACT
GTCAGACCAAGTTTACTCATATATACTTTAGATTGATTTAAAACTTCATTTTTAATTTAAAAGGATCTAG
GTGAAGATCCTTTTTGATAATCTCATGACCAAAATCCCTTAACGTGAGTTTTCGTTCCACTGAGCGTCAG
ACCCCGTAGAAAAGATCAAAGGATCTTCTTGAGATCCTTTTTTTCTGCGCGTAATCTGCTGCTTGCAAAC
AAAAAAACCACCGCTACCAGCGGTGGTTTGTTTGCCGGATCAAGAGCTACCAACTCTTTTTCCGAAGGTA
ACTGGCTTCAGCAGAGCGCAGATACCAAATACTGTCCTTCTAGTGTAGCCGTAGTTAGGCCACCACTTCA
AGAACTCTGTAGCACCGCCTACATACCTCGCTCTGCTAATCCTGTTACCAGTGGCTGCTGCCAGTGGCGA
TAAGTCGTGTCTTACCGGGTTGGACTCAAGACGATAGTTACCGGATAAGGCGCAGCGGTCGGGCTGAACG
GGGGGTTCGTGCACACAGCCCAGCTTGGAGCGAACGACCTACACCGAACTGAGATACCTACAGCGTGAGC
TATGAGAAAGCGCCACGCTTCCCGAAGGGAGAAAGGCGGACAGGTATCCGGTAAGCGGCAGGGTCGGAAC
AGGAGAGCGCACGAGGGAGCTTCCAGGGGGAAACGCCTGGTATCTTTATAGTCCTGTCGGGTTTCGCCAC
CTCTGACTTGAGCGTCGATTTTTGTGATGCTCGTCAGGGGGGCGGAGCCTATGGAAAAACGCCAGCAACG
CGGCCTTTTTACGGTTCCTGGCCTTTTGCTGGCCTTTTGCTCACATGTTCTTTCCTGCGTTATCCCCTGA
TTCTGTGGATAACCGTATTACCGCCTTTGAGTGAGCTGATACCGCTCGCCGCAGCCGAACGACCGAGCGC
AGCGAGTCAGTGAGCGAGGAAGCGGAAGAGCGCCTGATGCGGTATTTTCTCCTTACGCATCTGTGCGGTA
TTTCACACCGCATATATGGTGCACTCTCAGTACAATCTGCTCTGATGCCGCATAGTTAAGCCAGTATACA
CTCCGCTATCGCTACGTGACTGGGTCATGGCTGCGCCCCGACACCCGCCAACACCCGCTGACGCGCCCTG
ACGGGCTTGTCTGCTCCCGGCATCCGCTTACAGACAAGCTGTGACCGTCTCCGGGAGCTGCATGTGTCAG
AGGTTTTCACCGTCATCACCGAAACGCGCGAGGCAGCTGCGGTAAAGCTCATCAGCGTGGTCGTGAAGCG
ATTCACAGATGTCTGCCTGTTCATCCGCGTCCAGCTCGTTGAGTTTCTCCAGAAGCGTTAATGTCTGGCT
TCTGATAAAGCGGGCCATGTTAAGGGCGGTTTTTTCCTGTTTGGTCACTGATGCCTCCGTGTAAGGGGGA
TTTCTGTTCATGGGGGTAATGATACCGATGAAACGAGAGAGGATGCTCACGATACGGGTTACTGATGATG
AACATGCCCGGTTACTGGAACGTTGTGAGGGTAAACAACTGGCGGTATGGATGCGGCGGGACCAGAGAAA
AATCACTCAGGGTCAATGCCAGCGCTTCGTTAATACAGATGTAGGTGTTCCACAGGGTAGCCAGCAGCAT
CCTGCGATGCAGATCCGGAACATAATGGTGCAGGGCGCTGACTTCCGCGTTTCCAGACTTTACGAAACAC
GGAAACCGAAGACCATTCATGTTGTTGCTCAGGTCGCAGACGTTTTGCAGCAGCAGTCGCTTCACGTTCG
CTCGCGTATCGGTGATTCATTCTGCTAACCAGTAAGGCAACCCCGCCAGCCTAGCCGGGTCCTCAACGAC
AGGAGCACGATCATGCGCACCCGTGGGGCCGCCATGCCGGCGATAATGGCCTGCTTCTCGCCGAAACGTT
TGGTGGCGGGACCAGTGACGAAGGCTTGAGCGAGGGCGTGCAAGATTCCGAATACCGCAAGCGACAGGCC
GATCATCGTCGCGCTCCAGCGAAAGCGGTCCTCGCCGAAAATGACCCAGAGCGCTGCCGGCACCTGTCCT
ACGAGTTGCATGATAAAGAAGACAGTCATAAGTGCGGCGACGATAGTCATGCCCCGCGCCCACCGGAAGG
AGCTGACTGGGTTGAAGGCTCTCAAGGGCATCGGTCGAGATCCCGGTGCCTAATGAGTGAGCTAACTTAC
ATTAATTGCGTTGCGCTCACTGCCCGCTTTCCAGTCGGGAAACCTGTCGTGCCAGCTGCATTAATGAATC
GGCCAACGCGCGGGGAGAGGCGGTTTGCGTATTGGGCGCCAGGGTGGTTTTTCTTTTCACCAGTGAGACG
GGCAACAGCTGATTGCCCTTCACCGCCTGGCCCTGAGAGAGTTGCAGCAAGCGGTCCACGCTGGTTTGCC
CCAGCAGGCGAAAATCCTGTTTGATGGTGGTTAACGGCGGGATATAACATGAGCTGTCTTCGGTATCGTC
GTATCCCACTACCGAGATATCCGCACCAACGCGCAGCCCGGACTCGGTAATGGCGCGCATTGCGCCCAGC
GCCATCTGATCGTTGGCAACCAGCATCGCAGTGGGAACGATGCCCTCATTCAGCATTTGCATGGTTTGTT
GAAAACCGGACATGGCACTCCAGTCGCCTTCCCGTTCCGCTATCGGCTGAATTTGATTGCGAGTGAGATA
TTTATGCCAGCCAGCCAGACGCAGACGCGCCGAGACAGAACTTAATGGGCCCGCTAACAGCGCGATTTGC
TGGTGACCCAATGCGACCAGATGCTCCACGCCCAGTCGCGTACCGTCTTCATGGGAGAAAATAATACTGT
TGATGGGTGTCTGGTCAGAGACATCAAGAAATAACGCCGGAACATTAGTGCAGGCAGCTTCCACAGCAAT
GGCATCCTGGTCATCCAGCGGATAGTTAATGATCAGCCCACTGACGCGTTGCGCGAGAAGATTGTGCACC
GCCGCTTTACAGGCTTCGACGCCGCTTCGTTCTACCATCGACACCACCACGCTGGCACCCAGTTGATCGG
CGCGAGATTTAATCGCCGCGACAATTTGCGACGGCGCGTGCAGGGCCAGACTGGAGGTGGCAACGCCAAT
CAGCAACGACTGTTTGCCCGCCAGTTGTTGTGCCACGCGGTTGGGAATGTAATTCAGCTCCGCCATCGCC
GCTTCCACTTTTTCCCGCGTTTTCGCAGAAACGTGGCTGGCCTGGTTCACCACGCGGGAAACGGTCTGAT
AAGAGACACCGGCATACTCTGCGACATCGTATAACGTTACTGGTTTCACATTCACCACCCTGAATTGACT
CTCTTCCGGGCGCTATCATGCCATACCGCGAAAGGTTTTGCGCCATTCGATGGTGTCCGGGATCTCGACG
CTCTCCCTTATGCGACTCCTGCATTAGGAAGCAGCCCAGTAGTAGGTTGAGGCCGTTGAGCACCGCCGCC
GCAAGGAATGGTGCATGCAAGGAGATGGCGCCCAACAGTCCCCCGGCCACGGGGCCTGCCACCATACCCA
CGCCGAAACAAGCGCTCATGAGCCCGAAGTGGCGAGCCCGATCTTCCCCATCGGTGATGTCGGCGATATA
GGCGCCAGCAACCGCACCTGTGGCGCCGGTGATGCCGGCCACGATGCGTCCGGCGTAGAGGATCGAGATC
TCGATCCCGCGAAATTAATACGACTCACTATAGGGGAATTGTGAGCGGATAACAATTCCCCTCTAGAAAT
AATTTTGTTTAACTTTAAGAAGGAGGAGTACATATGGGTGTTCCGGGCGTGGGTGTACCAGGTGTCGGTG
TACCGGGTGTCGGCGTACCTGGCGTCGGTGTCCCGGGTGTTGGTGTTCCGGGTGTAGGTGTTCCGGGCGT
GGGTGTACCAGGTGTCGGTGTACCGGGTGTCGGCGTACCTGGCGTCGGTGTCCCGGGTGTTGGTGTTCCG
GGTGTAGGTGTTCCGGGCGTGGGTGTACCAGGTGTCGGTGTACCGGGTGTCGGCGTACCTGGCGTCGGTG
TCCCGGGTGTTGGTGTTCCGGGTGTAGGTGTTCCGGGCGTGGGTGTACCAGGTGTCGGTGTACCGGGTGT
CGGCGTACCTGGCGTCGGTGTCCCGGGTGTTGGTGTTCCGGGTGTAGGTGTTCCGGGCGTGGGTGTACCA
GGTGTCGGTGTACCGGGTGTCGGCGTACCTGGCGTCGGTGTCCCGGGTGTTGGTGTTCCGGGTGTAGGTG
TTCCGGGCGTGGGTGTACCAGGTGTCGGTGTACCGGGTGTCGGCGTACCTGGCGTCGGTGTCCCGGGTGT
TGGTGTTCCGGGTGTAGGTGTTCCGGGCGTGGGTGTACCAGGTGTCGGTGTACCGGGTGTCGGCGTACCT
GGCGTCGGTGTCCCGGGTGTTGGTGTTCCGGGTGTAGGTGTTCCGGGCGTGGGTGTACCAGGTGTCGGTG
TACCGGGTGTCGGCGTACCTGGCGTCGGTGTCCCGGGTGTTGGTGTTCCGGGTGTAGGTTACTGATAATG
ATCTTCAGGATCCGAATTCGAGCTCCGTCGACAAGCTTGCGGCCGCACTCGAGATCAAACGGGCTAGCCA
GCCAGAACTCGCCCCGGAAGACCCCGAGGATGTCGAGCACCACCACCACCACCACTGAGATCCGGCTGCT
AACAAAGCCCGAAAGGAAGCTGAGTTGGCTGCTGCCACCGCTGAGCAATAACTAGCATAACCCCTTGGGG
CCTCTAAACGGGTCTTGAGGGGTTTTTTGCTGAAAGGAGGAACTATATCCGGAT
