>Addgene plasmid #68395 | V48 ELP | addgene partial sequence | sequence record 122880 | T7 5'-TAATACGACTCACTATAGGG-3'
AATAATTTTGTTTAACTTTAAGAAGGAGGAGTACATATGGGTGTTCCGGGCGTGGGTGTACCAGGTGTCG
GTGTACCGGGTGTCGGCGTACCTGGCGTCGGTGTCCCGGGTGTTGGTGTTCCGGGTGTAGGTGTTCCGGG
CGTGGGTGTACCAGGTGTCGGTGTACCGGGTGTCGGCGTACCTGGCGTCGGTGTCCCGGGTGTTGGTGTT
CCGGGTGTAGGTGTTCCGGGCGTGGGTGTACCAGGTGTCGGTGTACCGGGTGTCGGCGTACCTGGCGTCG
GTGTCCCGGGTGTTGGTGTTCCGGGTGTAGGTGTTCCGGGCGTGGGTGTACCAGGTGTCGGTGTACCGGG
