>Addgene plasmid #68395 | V48 ELP | addgene partial sequence | sequence record 122882 | T7term 5'-GCTAGTTATTGCTCAGCGG-3'
GCAGCCGGATCTCAGTGGTGGTGGTGGTGGTGCTCGACATCCTCGGGGTCTTCCGGGGCGAGTTCTGGCT
GGCTAGCCCGTTTGATCTCGAGTGCGGCCGCAAGCTTGTCGACGGAGCTCGAATTCGGATCCTGAAGATC
ATTATCAGTAACCTACACCCGGAACACCAACACCCGGGACACCGACGCCAGGTACGCCGACACCCGGTAC
ACCGACACCTGGTACACCCACGCCCGGAACACCTACACCCGGAACACCAACACCCGGGACACCGACGCCA
GGTACGCCGACACCCGGTACACCGACACCTGGTACACCCACGCCCGGAACACCTACACCCGGAACACCAA
CACCCGGGACACCGACGCCAGGTACGCCGACACCCNGTACACCGACACCTGGTACACCCACGCCCGGAAC
ACCTACACCCGGAACACCAACACCCGGGACACCGACGCCAGGTACGCCGACACCCGGTACACCGACACCT
GGTACACCCACGCCCGGAACACCTACACCCGGAACACCAACACCCGGGACACCGACGCCAGGTACGCCGA
CACCCGGTACACCGACACCTGGTACACCCACGCCCGGAACACCTACACCCGGAACACCAACACCCGGGAC
ACCGACGCCAGGTACGCCGACACCCGGTACACCGACACCTGGTACACCCACGCCCGGAACACCTACACCC
GGAACACCAACACCCGGGACACCGACGCCAGGTACGCCGACACCCGGTAC
